Addgene plasmid #180226: pAC8-TwinStrep-3C-DrHDAC6 (40-831)
Purpose: Baculovirus transfer plasmid to express TwinStrep-3C-DrHDAC6 (40-831)
Depositing lab: Patrick Matthias. Depositing organization: Friedrich Miescher Institute for Biomedical Research. Publication: Expression and Crystallization of HDAC6 Tandem Catalytic Domains. Langousis G, Sanchez J, Kempf G, Matthias P. Methods Mol Biol. 2023;2589:467-480. doi: 10.1007/978-1-0716-2788-4_30. PubMed 36255643.
Backbone
  Vector backbone: pAC8
  Vector type: Insect Expression
Growth in bacteria
  Bacterial resistance: Ampicillin, 100 μg/mL
  Growth temperature: 37°C
  Growth strain: DH5alpha
  Copy number: High Copy
Gene/Insert
  Gene/Insert name: Histone deacetylase 6 (alt name: HDAC6)
  Species: D. rerio (zebrafish)
  Insert size (bp): 2379
  GenBank ID: XM_009303751.3
  Entrez Gene: hdac6 (a.k.a. wu:fc31d02)
  Promoter: polyhedrin
  Tag / fusion protein: TwinStrep-3C
  Cloning method: Gibson Cloning
  Sequencing primers: 5′ AGTTGCTGATATCATGGAGATAATTAAAATG; 3′ ACAACGCACAGAATCTAGCGCT
Terms and licenses: Academic/Nonprofit Terms; Industry Terms: Not Available to Industry
How to cite: pAC8-TwinStrep-3C-DrHDAC6 (40-831) was a gift from Patrick Matthias (Addgene plasmid # 180226 ; http://n2t.net/addgene:180226 ; RRID:Addgene_180226)
