[The description below was written by a language model from this plasmid's Addgene catalogue record and pLannotate feature annotations shown in this document.]
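Description:
pAC8-TwinStrep-3C-DrHDAC6 (40-831) is a baculovirus transfer plasmid built on the pAC8 backbone for producing a zebrafish (Danio rerio) histone deacetylase 6 fragment in insect cells. It is propagated in E. coli as a high-copy plasmid through a ColE1/pUC-type origin and selected with ampicillin via the β-lactamase gene. An M13 phage origin and short remnants of pBR322-derived elements (bom, rop, lacI fragments) are also annotated in the 9.2 kb sequence.

The expression cassette is flanked by AcMNPV sequences, lef2/ORF603 on one side and the ORF1629 recombination region on the other. These provide the homology arms for recombining the cassette into the polyhedrin locus of a baculovirus genome to generate recombinant virus. Within these arms, the very late polyhedrin promoter drives the insert, which encodes residues 40–831 of HDAC6 (about 2.4 kb). The insert carries a TwinStrep affinity tag and a 3C protease cleavage site; the plasmid name suggests an N-terminal position, although the record does not say so explicitly. This arrangement allows Strep-Tactin-based purification followed by tag removal. The automated annotation labels the coding region by similarity to mouse Hdac6, but the catalogue entry identifies it as the zebrafish orthologue. In the opposite orientation, a p10 promoter drives a DsRed.M1 red fluorescent protein terminated by an HSV TK polyadenylation signal, which presumably serves as a visual marker of infected cells. A single loxP site lies next to this cassette.

According to the associated publication title, the construct is used to express and crystallize the tandem catalytic domains of HDAC6.
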