Features (pLannotate 1.2.2; 18 found; start..end, strand, type, name):
    368..445     -  CDS            P61 (fragment): P78_NPVAC - Experimental evidence at protein level: Swiss-Prot protein existence level 1. Plays a role in the transport of the nucleocapsids from the cytoplasm toward the host nucleus together with the host actin- polymerizing Arp2/3 complex. From Autographa californica nuclear polyhedrosis virus (AcMNPV).
    447..498     -  misc_feature   bom (fragment): basis of mobility region from pBR322
    517..897     +  rep_origin     M13 ori (sequence partly withheld): M13 bacteriophage origin of replication; arrow indicates direction of (+) strand synthesis
    973..1022    -  misc_feature   bom (fragment): basis of mobility region from pBR322
   1124..1159    -  CDS            rop (fragment): Rop protein, which maintains plasmids at low copy number; rop
   1254..1358    +  promoter       AmpR promoter: bla
   1359..2219    +  CDS            AmpR: β-lactamase; bla; confers resistance to ampicillin, carbenicillin, and related antibiotics
   2390..2978    +  rep_origin     ori: high-copy-number ColE1/pMB1/pBR322/pUC origin of replication
   3161..3214    +  CDS            lacI (fragment): lac repressor; lacI; The lac repressor binds to the lac operator to inhibit transcription in E. coli. This inhibition can be relieved by adding lactose or isopropyl-β-D-thiogalactopyranoside (IPTG).
   3541..3665    +  CDS            lef2: baculovirus late expression factor 2
   3703..4308    +  CDS            ORF603: baculovirus ORF603 protein
   4372..4405    +  protein_bind   loxP: Cre-mediated recombination occurs in the 8-bp core sequence (GCATACAT). Cre recombinase
   4595..4643    -  polyA_signal   HSV TK poly(A) signal: herpes simplex virus thymidine kinase polyadenylation signal (Cole and Stacy, 1985)
   4724..5398    -  CDS            DsRed.M1: DsRed.M1 is a basic (constitutively fluorescent) red fluorescent protein published in 2007, derived from Discosoma sp..
   5407..5516    -  promoter       p10 promoter: baculovirus promoter for expression in insect cells
   5571..5662    +  promoter       polyhedrin promoter: polh from Autographa californica; promoter for the baculovirus polyhedrin gene
   5812..8160    +  CDS            Hdac6 (fragment) (sequence partly withheld): HDAC6_MOUSE - Experimental evidence at protein level: Swiss-Prot protein existence level 1. Responsible for the deacetylation of lysine residues on the N-terminal part of the core histones (H2A, H2B, H3 and H4) (PubMed:9891014). Histone deacetylation gives a tag for epigenetic repression and plays an important role in transcriptional regulation, cell cycle progression and developmental events (PubMed:9891014). Histone deacetylases act via the formation of large multiprotein complexes (PubMed:9891014). In addition to histones, deacetylates other proteins: plays a central role in microtubule-dep
   8224..370     +  misc_recomb    baculovirus recombination region (ORF1629) (across the origin): contains part of ORF1629
>Addgene plasmid #180226 | pAC8-TwinStrep-3C-DrHDAC6 (40-831) | addgene full sequence | sequence record 354653 | Addgene NGS Result
GGGTTGAGGTTCCGTCGGCATTGGTGGAGCGGGCGGCAATTCAGACATCGATGGTGGTGGTGGTGGTGGA
GGCGCTGGAATGTTAGGCACGGGAGAAGGTGGTGGCGGCGGTGCCGCCGGTATAATTTGTTCTGGTTTAG
TTTGTTCGCGCACGATTGTGGGCACCGGCGCAGGCGCCGCTGGCTGCACAACGGAAGGTCGTCTGCTTCG
AGGCAGCGCTTGGGGTGGTGGCAATTCAATATTATAATTGGAATACAAATCGTAAAAATCTGCTATAAGC
ATTGTAATTTCGCTATCGTTTACCGTGCCGATATTTAACAACCGCTCAATGTAAGCAATTGTATTGTAAA
GAGATTGTCTCAAGCTCGGATCGATCCCGCACGCCGATAACAAGCCTTTTCATTTTTACTACAGCATTGT
AGTGGCGAGACACTTCGCTGTCGTCGCCTGATGCGGTATTTTCTCCTTACGCATCTGTGCGGTATTTCAC
ACCGCATA
[142 nt withheld, positions 499-640]
C
[141 nt withheld, positions 642-782]
CCTTTGACGTTGGAGTCCACGTTCTTT
[37 nt withheld, positions 810-846]
ACCCTATCTCGGGCTATTCTTTTGATTTATAAGGGATTTTGCCGATTTCGGCCTATTGGTTAAAAAATGA
GCTGATTTAACAAAAATTTAACGCGAATTTTAACAAAATATTAACGTTTACAATTTTATGGTGCACTCTC
AGTACAATCTGCTCTGATGCCGCATAGTTAAGCCAGCCCCGACACCCGCCAACACCCGCTGACGCGCCCT
GACGGGCTTGTCTGCTCCCGGCATCCGCTTACAGACAAGCTGTGACCGTCTCCGGGAGCTGCATGTGTCA
GAGGTTTTCACCGTCATCACCGAAACGCGCGAGACGAAAGGGCCTCGTGATACGCCTATTTTTATAGGTT
AATGTCATGATAATAATGGTTTCTTAGACGTCAGGTGGCACTTTTCGGGGAAATGTGCGCGGAACCCCTA
TTTGTTTATTTTTCTAAATACATTCAAATATGTATCCGCTCATGAGACAATAACCCTGATAAATGCTTCA
ATAATATTGAAAAAGGAAGAGTATGAGTATTCAACATTTCCGTGTCGCCCTTATTCCCTTTTTTGCGGCA
TTTTGCCTTCCTGTTTTTGCTCACCCAGAAACGCTGGTGAAAGTAAAAGATGCTGAAGATCAGTTGGGTG
CACGAGTGGGTTACATCGAACTGGATCTCAACAGCGGTAAGATCCTTGAGAGTTTTCGCCCCGAAGAACG
TTTTCCAATGATGAGCACTTTTAAAGTTCTGCTATGTGGCGCGGTATTATCCCGTATTGACGCCGGGCAA
GAGCAACTCGGTCGCCGCATACACTATTCTCAGAATGACTTGGTTGAGTACTCACCAGTCACAGAAAAGC
ATCTTACGGATGGCATGACAGTAAGAGAATTATGCAGTGCTGCCATAACCATGAGTGATAACACTGCGGC
CAACTTACTTCTGACAACGATCGGAGGACCGAAGGAGCTAACCGCTTTTTTGCACAACATGGGGGATCAT
GTAACTCGCCTTGATCGTTGGGAACCGGAGCTGAATGAAGCCATACCAAACGACGAGCGTGACACCACGA
TGCCTGTAGCAATGGCAACAACGTTGCGCAAACTATTAACTGGCGAACTACTTACTCTAGCTTCCCGGCA
ACAATTAATAGACTGGATGGAGGCGGATAAAGTTGCAGGACCACTTCTGCGCTCGGCCCTTCCGGCTGGC
TGGTTTATTGCTGATAAATCTGGAGCCGGTGAGCGTGGGTCTCGCGGTATCATTGCAGCACTGGGGCCAG
ATGGTAAGCCCTCCCGTATCGTAGTTATCTACACGACGGGGAGTCAGGCAACTATGGATGAACGAAATAG
ACAGATCGCTGAGATAGGTGCCTCACTGATTAAGCATTGGTAACTGTCAGACCAAGTTTACTCATATATA
CTTTAGATTGATTTAAAACTTCATTTTTAATTTAAAAGGATCTAGGTGAAGATCCTTTTTGATAATCTCA
TGACCAAAATCCCTTAACGTGAGTTTTCGTTCCACTGAGCGTCAGACCCCGTAGAAAAGATCAAAGGATC
TTCTTGAGATCCTTTTTTTCTGCGCGTAATCTGCTGCTTGCAAACAAAAAAACCACCGCTACCAGCGGTG
GTTTGTTTGCCGGATCAAGAGCTACCAACTCTTTTTCCGAAGGTAACTGGCTTCAGCAGAGCGCAGATAC
CAAATACTGTTCTTCTAGTGTAGCCGTAGTTAGGCCACCACTTCAAGAACTCTGTAGCACCGCCTACATA
CCTCGCTCTGCTAATCCTGTTACCAGTGGCTGCTGCCAGTGGCGATAAGTCGTGTCTTACCGGGTTGGAC
TCAAGACGATAGTTACCGGATAAGGCGCAGCGGTCGGGCTGAACGGGGGGTTCGTGCACACAGCCCAGCT
TGGAGCGAACGACCTACACCGAACTGAGATACCTACAGCGTGAGCTATGAGAAAGCGCCACGCTTCCCGA
AGGGAGAAAGGCGGACAGGTATCCGGTAAGCGGCAGGGTCGGAACAGGAGAGCGCACGAGGGAGCTTCCA
GGGGGAAACGCCTGGTATCTTTATAGTCCTGTCGGGTTTCGCCACCTCTGACTTGAGCGTCGATTTTTGT
GATGCTCGTCAGGGGGGCGGAGCCTATGGAAAAACGCCAGCAACGCGGCCTTTTTACGGTTCCTGGCCTT
TTGCTGGCCTTTTGCTCACATGTTCTTTCCTGCGTTATCCCCTGATTCTGTGGATAACCGTATTACCGCC
TTTGAGTGAGCTGATACCGCTCGCCGCAGCCGAACGACCGAGCGCAGCGAGTCAGTGAGCGAGGAAGCGG
AAGAGCGCCCAATACGCAAACCGCCTCTCCCCGCGCGTTGGCCGATTCATTAATGCAGAACGGCTCCGCC
CACTATTAATGAAATTAAAAATTCCAATTTTAAAAAACGCAGCAAGAGAAACATTTGTATGAAAGAATGC
GTAGAAGGAAAGAAAAATGTCGTCGACATGCTGAACAACAAGATTAATATGCCTCCGTGTATAAAAAAAA
TATTGAACGATTTGAAAGAAAACAATGTACCGCGCGGCGGTATGTACAGGAAGAGGTTTATACTAAACTG
TTACATTGCAAACGTGGTTTCGTGTGCCAAGTGTGAAAACCGATGTTTAATCAAGGCTCTGACGCATTTC
TACAACCACGACTCCAAGTGTGTGGGTGAAGTCATGCATCTTTTAATCAAATCCCAAGATGTGTATAAAC
CACCAAACTGCCAAAAAATGAAAACTGTCGACAAGCTCTGTCCGTTTGCTGGCAACTGCAAGGGTCTCAA
TCCTATTTGTAATTATTGAATAATAAAACAATTATAAATGTCAAATTTGTTTTTTATTAACGATACAAAC
CAAACGCAACAAGAACATTTGTAGTATTATCTATAATTGAAAACGCGTAGTTATAATCGCTGAGGTAATA
TTTAAAATCATTTTCAAATGATTCACAGTTAATTTGCGACAATATAATTTTATTTTCACATAAACTAGAC
GCCTTGTCGTCTTCTTCTTCGTATTCCTTCTCTTTTTCATTTTTCTCCTCATAAAAATTAACATAGTTAT
TATCGTATCCATATATGTATCTATCGTATAGAGTAAATTTTTTGTTGTCATAAATATATATGTCTTTTTT
AATGGGGTGTATAGTACCGCTGCGCATAGTTTTTCTGTAATTTACAACAGTGCTATTTTCTGGTAGTTCT
TCGGAGTGTGTTGCTTTAATTATTAAATTTATATAATCAATGAATTTGGGATCGTCGGTTTTGTACAATA
TGTTGCCGGCATAGTACGCAGCTTCTTCTAGTTCAATTACACCATTTTTTAGCAGCACCGGATTAACATA
ACTTTCCAAAATGTTGTACGAACCGTTAAACAAAAACAGTTCACCTCCCTTTTCTATACTATTGTCTGCG
AGCAGTTGTTTGTTGTTAAAAATAACAGCCATTGTAATGAGACGCACAAACTAATATCACAAACTGGAAA
TGTCTATCAATATATAGTTGCTGATATAACTTCGTATAGCATACATTATACGAAGTTATCTGGTTGAAAC
GTACCCGTAGTGGCTATGGCAGGGCTTGCCGCCCCGACGTTGGCTGCGAGCCCTGGGCCTTCACCCGAAC
TTGGGGGTTGGGGTGGGGAAAAGGAAGAAACGCGGGCGTATTGGTCCCAATGGGGTCTCGGTGGGGTATC
GACAGAGTGCCAGCCCTGGGACCGAACCCCGCGTTTATGAACAAACGACCCAACACCCGTGCGTTTTATT
CTGTCTTTTTATTGCCGTCATAGCGCGGGTTCCTTCCGGTATTGTCTCCTTCCGTGTTTCAGTTAGCCTC
CCCCATCTCCCGCTATTACTCGAGTCACTGGGAGCCGGAGTGGCGGGCCTCGGCGTGCTCGTACTGCTCC
ACCACGGTGTAGTCCTCGTTGTGGTTGGTGATGTCCAGCTTGGAGTCCACGTAGTGGTTGCCGGGCAGCT
GCACGGGCTTCTTGGCCTTGTACACGGTCTTGAAGTCGCAGGTGTAGTGGCCGCCGTCCTTCAGCTTCAG
GGCGTGGGAGATCTCGCCCTTCAGCACGCCGTCCTGGGGGTACAGCTTCTCGGTGGAGGGCTCCCAGCCG
GCAGTCTTCTTCTGCATTACGGGGCCGTCGGCGGGGAAGTTCACGCCCTTGAACTTCACCTTGTAGATGA
AGGTGCCGTCCTGCAGGGAGGAGTCCTGCTGCACCTCCACCACGCCGCCGTCCTCGAAGTTCATGGAGCG
CTCCCAGGTGAAGCCCTCGGGGAAGGACAGCTTCATGTAGTCGGGGATGTCGGCGGGGTGCTTCACGTAG
GCCTTGGAGCCGTACTGGAACTGGGGGGACAGGATGTCCCAGGCGAAGGGCAGGGGGCCGCCCTTGGTCA
CCTGCAGCTTGGCGGTCTGGGTGCCCTCGTAGGGCTTGCCCTCGCCCTCGCCCTCGATCTCGAAGTAGTG
GCCGTTCACGGAGCCCTCCATGCGCACCTTGAACTGCATGAACTCCTTGATGACGTCCTCGGTGTTGTCC
ATGGTAGAGTGATTGTAAATAAAATGTAATTTACAGTATAGTATTTTAATTAATATACAAATGATTTGAT
AATAATTCTTATTTAACTATAATATATTGTGTTGGGTTGAATTAAAGGTCCGTATACTAGTATCGATTCG
CGACCTACTCCGGAATATTAATAGAGTTGCTGATATCATGGAGATAATTAAAATGATAACCATCTCGCAA
ATAAATAAGTATTTTACTGTTTTCGTAACAGTTTTGTAATAAAAAAACCTATAAATACGGATCTACCATG
GACTCCGCTTGGTCCCACCCCCAGTTCGAGAAGGGTGGTGGTTCCGGTGGCGGATCCGGTGGTTCTGCTT
GGAGCCACCCTCAATTCGAGAAGTCCGCTGTGGACCTGGAAGTGCTGTTCCAAGGTCCTGGCAAAGCTGA
AGAGGAGATGAGCAATGAACTGCAAAATCTGGATGTTCAAGGAAAGAGCAAAGCGACAGGAACAGGTCTT
GTATATGTAGACGCCTTCACTCGCTTTCACTGCCTCTGGGATGCCAGTCATCCAGAGTGTCCAGCGAGAG
TGAGCACGGTAATGGAGATGCTGGAGACTGAGGGTCTGCTGGGACGCTGTGTACAAGTGGAGGCTAGAGC
TGTGACAGAAGATGAGCTGCTACTCGTGCACACGAAAGAGTATGTAGAACTGATGAAATCCACACAGAAC
ATGACAGAGGAAGAACTGAAGACTCTTGCTGAGAAATATGACTCGGTTTACCTGCATCCTGGGTTTTTCA
GCTCCGCCTGTCTGTCAGTGGGATCAGTTCTCCAGCTGGTGGATAAGGTGATGACATCACAGCTGCGTAA
TGGCTTCTCCATCAACAGGCCTCCAGGTCACCATGCTCAGGCAGATAAGATGAACGGCTTCTGTATGTTT
AATAATCTGGCCATAGCAGCACGATATGCTCAGAAACGACACAGGGTTCAACGAGTTTTAATTGTGGACT
GGGATGTGCATCACGGACAGGGAATCCAGTATATTTTTGAAGAGGATCCCAGTGTGCTGTATTTCTCAGT
GCACAGATATGAAGACGGCTCATTCTGGCCCCATCTAAAGGAGTCTGACAGCAGTTCGGTTGGCTCAGGA
GCAGGACAAGGCTATAATATCAACCTGCCCTGGAACAAGGTGGGGATGGAAAGTGGAGATTACATCACAG
CTTTCCAGCAGCTTCTCCTGCCTGTGGCATACGAGTTTCAGCCTCAACTGGTGTTAGTGGCCGCTGGATT
TGACGCTGTGATCGGTGACCCAAAGGGCGGGATGCAAGTGAGTCCTGAGTGTTTCTCCATTCTGACACAC
ATGCTGAAAGGTGTTGCACAGGGAAGGCTTGTGCTGGCTTTAGAGGGTGGGTATAACCTGCAGTCCACAG
CGGAGGGTGTTTGCGCTAGTATGAGGTCTCTTCTGGGTGACCCCTGCCCTCACCTGCCCTCTTCTGGCGC
TCCCTGTGAAAGTGCCTTGAAGTCAATCTCAAAGACCATCTCAGACTTGTATCCATTTTGGAAGAGTCTT
CAAACTTTTGAAGGTGGTCCTCTGTCTGAAGTCTCCCCCCTGCCCGCTCCAGTATGTGCAGAAGTGAAGG
TTTCTTCT
[1050 nt withheld, positions 7015-8064]
CCCTTCTGGAGCTCTCTTAGAGTCAACATTCCAGAATCTCTTCGTTTGTCTCTACCTTCACCTAAACCAA
AAGGCAAATGTACACCGGGGGGGAAGGGTAAGAAGTCTCCTCGCCAATCCTAAGGTACCCCCGGACGGCC
GCTTAATTAATTGATCCGGGTTATTAGTACATTTATTAAGCGCTAGATTCTGTGCGTTGTTGATTTACAG
ACAATTGTTGTACGTATTTTAATAATTCATTAAATTTATAATCTTTAGGGTGGTATGTTAGAGCGAAAAT
CAAATGATTTTCAGCGTCTTTATATCTGAATTTAAATATTAAATCCTCAATAGATTTGTAAAATAGGTTT
CGATTAGTTTCAAACAAGGGTTGTTTTTCCGAACCGATGGCTGGACTATCTAATGGATTTTCGCTCAACG
CCACAAAACTTGCCAAATCTTGTAGCAGCAATCTAGCTTTGTCGATATTCGTTTGTGTTTTGTTTTGTAA
TAAAGGTTCGACGTCGTTCAAAATATTATGCGCTTTTGTATTTCTTTCATCACTGTCGTTAGTGTACAAT
TGACTCGACGTAAACACGTTAAATAAAGCTTGGACATATTTAACATCGGGCGTGTTAGCTTTATTAGGCC
GATTATCGTCGTCGTCCCAACCCTCGTCGTTAGAAGTTGCTTCCGAAGACGATTTTGCCATAGCCACACG
ACGCCTATTAATTGTGTCGGCTAACACGTCCGCGATCAAATTTGTAGTTGAGCTTTTTGGAATTATTTCT
GATTGCGGGCGTTTTTGGGCGGGTTTCAATCTAACTGTGCCCGATTTTAATTCAGACAACACGTTAGAAA
GCGATGGTGCAGGCGGTGGTAACATTTCAGACGGCAAATCTACTAATGGCGGCGGTGGTGGAGCTGATGA
TAAATCTACCATCGGTGGAGGCGCAGGCGGGGCTGGCGGCGGAGGCGGAGGCGGAGGTGGTGGCGGTGAT
GCAGACGGCGGTTTAGGCTCAAATGTCTCTTTAGGCAACACAGTCGGCACCTCAACTATTGTACTGGTTT
CGGGCGCCGTTTTTGGTTTGACCGGTCTGAGACGAGTGCGATTTTTTTCGTTTCTAATAGCTTCCAACAA
TTGTTGTCTGTCGTCTAAAGGTGCAGC
